Addgene plasmid #135764: XLone-SOX17
Purpose: expresses human SOX17 upon doxycycline treatment
Depositing lab: Xiaojun Lian. Depositing organization: Pennsylvania State University. Publication: Direct programming of human pluripotent stem cells into endothelial progenitors with SOX17 and FGF2. Ream MW, Randolph LN, Jiang Y, Chang Y, Bao X, Lian XL. Stem Cell Reports. 2024 Mar 5:S2213-6711(24)00044-4. doi: 10.1016/j.stemcr.2024.02.006. PubMed 38518781.
Backbone
  Vector backbone: XLone
  Vector type: Mammalian Expression
  Selectable markers: Blasticidin
Growth in bacteria
  Bacterial resistance: Ampicillin, 100 μg/mL
  Growth temperature: 37°C
  Growth strain: NEB Stable
  Copy number: High Copy
Gene/Insert
  Gene/Insert name: SOX17
  Species: H. sapiens (human)
  Insert size (bp): 1245
  Mutation: none
  Entrez Gene: SOX17 (a.k.a. VUR3)
  Promoter: TRE3G
  Cloning method: Restriction Enzyme; 5′ cloning site KpnI (not destroyed); 3′ cloning site SpeI (not destroyed)
  Sequencing primers: 5′ M13 FWD; 3′ M13 REV
Terms and licenses: Academic/Nonprofit Terms; Industry Terms: Not Available to Industry
How to cite: XLone-SOX17 was a gift from Xiaojun Lian (Addgene plasmid # 135764 ; http://n2t.net/addgene:135764 ; RRID:Addgene_135764)
