[The description below was written by a language model from this plasmid's Addgene catalogue record and pLannotate feature annotations shown in this document.]
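Description:
XLone-SOX17 is a mammalian expression plasmid built on the XLone backbone that provides doxycycline-inducible expression of human SOX17 from a single, all-in-one Tet-On vector. It is propagated in E. coli through a high-copy ColE1/pUC-type origin with ampicillin resistance (AmpR/bla). The remaining bacterial annotations (lac promoter and operator, CAP site, and fragments of lacZα, lacI, rop and bom) are remnants of the cloning-vector scaffold. Transfected mammalian cells are selected with blasticidin.

The payload consists of two divergently oriented transcription units. On the forward strand, a TRE3GS (third-generation Tet-responsive) promoter drives the unmodified human SOX17 coding sequence, about 1.2 kb and cloned between KpnI and SpeI sites, with an SV40 polyadenylation signal annotated downstream. On the opposite strand, an EF-1α core promoter constitutively drives a reverse tetracycline transactivator, annotated as an rtTA3 fragment with VP16-derived minimal activation domains. This is followed in the same orientation by the blasticidin S deaminase gene (BSD) and a second SV40 poly(A) signal. The element linking the transactivator and BSD is not annotated. In the presence of doxycycline, the transactivator binds the TRE3GS promoter and switches on SOX17, while the modified promoter is designed to reduce activation by endogenous factors. The feature table does not identify transposon repeats or other integration elements, so the record itself does not state how stable integration is achieved.

SOX17 is a transcription factor involved in definitive endoderm and vascular development. According to the associated publication, the construct was used for direct programming of human pluripotent stem cells into endothelial progenitors by inducing SOX17 in combination with FGF2.
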