Features (pLannotate 1.2.2; 19 found; start..end, strand, type, name):
    413..624     -  promoter       EF-1α core promoter: core promoter for human elongation factor EF-1α
    666..1033    +  promoter       TRE3GS promoter: 3rd-generation Tet-responsive promoter that can be activated by binding of Tet-On® 3G, modified to eliminate binding sites for endogenous mammalian transcription factors
   1046..2287    +  CDS            SOX17 (sequence withheld): SOX17_HUMAN - Experimental evidence at protein level: Swiss-Prot protein existence level 1. Acts as transcription regulator that binds target promoter DNA and bends the DNA. Binds to the sequences 5'-AACAAT-'3 or 5'- AACAAAG-3'. Modulates transcriptional regulation via WNT3A. Inhibits Wnt signaling. Promotes degradation of activated CTNNB1. Plays a key role in the regulation of embryonic development. Required for normal development of the definitive gut endoderm. Required for normal looping of the embryonic heart tube. Plays an important role in embryonic and postnatal vascular development, in
   2471..2605    -  polyA_signal   SV40 poly(A) signal: SV40 polyadenylation signal
   2922..3079    +  CDS            lacZα (fragment): LacZα fragment of β-galactosidase; lacZ fragment
   3085..3184    -  misc_feature   bom (fragment): basis of mobility region from pBR322
   3286..3321    -  CDS            rop (fragment): Rop protein, which maintains plasmids at low copy number; rop
   3416..3520    +  promoter       AmpR promoter: bla
   3521..4381    +  CDS            AmpR: β-lactamase; bla; confers resistance to ampicillin, carbenicillin, and related antibiotics
   4552..5140    +  rep_origin     ori: high-copy-number ColE1/pMB1/pBR322/pUC origin of replication
   5323..5415    +  CDS            lacI (fragment): lac repressor; lacI; The lac repressor binds to the lac operator to inhibit transcription in E. coli. This inhibition can be relieved by adding lactose or isopropyl-β-D-thiogalactopyranoside (IPTG).
   5428..5449    +  protein_bind   CAP binding site: CAP binding activates transcription in the presence of cAMP. E. coli catabolite activator protein
   5464..5494    +  promoter       lac promoter: promoter for the E. coli lac operon
   5502..5518    +  protein_bind   lac operator: The lac repressor binds to the lac operator to inhibit transcription in E. coli. This inhibition can be relieved by adding lactose or isopropyl-β-D-thiogalactopyranoside (IPTG). lac repressor encoded by lacI
   5806..5887    -  polyA_signal   SV40 poly(A) signal: SV40 polyadenylation signal
   5910..5993    -  CDS            large T antigen (fragment): large T antigen from SV40 (simian virus 40)
   6004..6402    -  CDS            BSD: blasticidin S deaminase; Aspergillus terreus BSD; confers resistance to blasticidin
   6475..6585    -  CDS            VP48: 3 tandem repeats of the minimal activation domain of herpes simplex virus VP16 (Cheng et al., 2013)
   6515..360     -  CDS            rtTA3 (fragment) (across the origin): reverse tetracycline transactivator 3 activates expression from Tet-responsive promoters in the presence of doxycycline
>Addgene plasmid #135764 | XLone-SOX17 | addgene full sequence | sequence record 267610 | Addgene NGS Result
CAGGAACGCGAGCTGATTTTCCAGGGTTTCGTACTGTTTCTCTGTTGGGCGGGTGCCGAGATGCACTTTA
GCCCCGTCGCGATGTGAGAGGAGAGCACAGCGGTATGACTTGGCGTTGTTCCGCAGAAAGTCTTGCCATG
ACTCGCCTTCCAGGGGGCAGGAGTGGGTATGATGCCTGTCCAGCATCTCGATTGGCAGGGCATCGAGCAG
GGCCCGCTTGTTCTTCACGTGCCAGTACAGGGTAGGCTGCTCAACTCCCAGCTTTTGAGCGAGTTTCCTT
GTCGTCAGGCCTTCGATACCGACTCCATTGAGTAATTCCAGAGCAGAGTTTATGACTTTGCTCTTGTCCA
GTCTAGACATCTTATCGTCATCGTCTTTGTAATCCATGGTGGCGGATCCCGCGTCACGACACCTGTGTTC
TGGCGGCAAACCCGTTGCGAAAAAGAACGTTCACGGCGACTACTGCACTTATATACGGTTCTCCCCCACC
CTCGGGAAAAAGGCGGAGCCAGTACACGACATCACTTTCCCAGTTTACCCCGCGCCACCTTCTCTAGGCA
CCGGTTCAATTGCCGACCCCTCCCCCCAACTTCTCGGGGACTGTGGGCGATGTGCGCTCTGCCCACTGAC
GGGCACCGGAGCCACTCGAGTGGAATTATCACCTCGAGTTTACTCCCTATCAGTGATAGAGAACGTATGA
AGAGTTTACTCCCTATCAGTGATAGAGAACGTATGCAGACTTTACTCCCTATCAGTGATAGAGAACGTAT
AAGGAGTTTACTCCCTATCAGTGATAGAGAACGTATGACCAGTTTACTCCCTATCAGTGATAGAGAACGT
ATCTACAGTTTACTCCCTATCAGTGATAGAGAACGTATATCCAGTTTACTCCCTATCAGTGATAGAGAAC
GTATAAGCTTTGCTTATGTAAACCAGGGCGCCTATAAAAGAGTGCTGATTTTTTGAGTAAACTTCAATTC
CACAACACTTTTGTCTTATACCAACTTTCCGTACCACTTCCTACCCTCGTAAAGGTACCGCCACC
[1242 nt withheld, positions 1046-2287]
TAGACTAGTAGACCACCTCCCCTGCGAGCTAAGCTGGACAGCCAATGACGGGTAAGAGAGTGACATTTTT
CACTAACCTAAGACAGGAGGGCCGTCAGAGCTACTGCCTAATCCAAAGACGGGTAAAAGTGATAAAAATG
TATCACTCCAACCTAAGACAGGCGCAGCTTCCGAGGGATTTGAGATCCAGACATGATAAGATACATTGAT
GAGTTTGGACAAACCAAAACTAGAATGCAGTGAAAAAAATGCCTTATTTGTGAAATTTGTGATGCTATTG
CCTTATTTGTAACCATTATAAGCTGCAATAAACAAGTTTGATATCTATAACAAGAAAATATATATATAAT
AAGTTATCACGTAAGTAGAACATGAAATAACAATATAATTATCGTATGAGTTAAATCTTAAAAGTCACGT
AAAAGATAATCATGCGTCATTTTGACTCACGCGGTCGTTATAGTTCAAAATCAGTGACACTTACCGCATT
GACAAGCACGCCTCACGGGAGCTCCAAGCGGCGACTGAGATGTCCTAAATGCACAGCGACGGATTCGCGC
TATTTAGAAAGAGAGAGCAATATTTCAAGAATGCATGCGTCAATTTTACGCAGACTATCTTTCTAGGGTT
AAGAATTCACTGGCCGTCGTTTTACAACGTCGTGACTGGGAAAACCCTGGCGTTACCCAACTTAATCGCC
TTGCAGCACATCCCCCTTTCGCCAGCTGGCGTAATAGCGAAGAGGCCCGCACCGATCGCCCTTCCCAACA
GTTGCGCAGCCTGAATGGCGAATGGCGCCTGATGCGGTATTTTCTCCTTACGCATCTGTGCGGTATTTCA
CACCGCATATGGTGCACTCTCAGTACAATCTGCTCTGATGCCGCATAGTTAAGCCAGCCCCGACACCCGC
CAACACCCGCTGACGCGCCCTGACGGGCTTGTCTGCTCCCGGCATCCGCTTACAGACAAGCTGTGACCGT
CTCCGGGAGCTGCATGTGTCAGAGGTTTTCACCGTCATCACCGAAACGCGCGAGACGAAAGGGCCTCGTG
ATACGCCTATTTTTATAGGTTAATGTCATGATAATAATGGTTTCTTAGACGTCAGGTGGCACTTTTCGGG
GAAATGTGCGCGGAACCCCTATTTGTTTATTTTTCTAAATACATTCAAATATGTATCCGCTCATGAGACA
ATAACCCTGATAAATGCTTCAATAATATTGAAAAAGGAAGAGTATGAGTATTCAACATTTCCGTGTCGCC
CTTATTCCCTTTTTTGCGGCATTTTGCCTTCCTGTTTTTGCTCACCCAGAAACGCTGGTGAAAGTAAAAG
ATGCTGAAGATCAGTTGGGTGCACGAGTGGGTTACATCGAACTGGATCTCAACAGCGGTAAGATCCTTGA
GAGTTTTCGCCCCGAAGAACGTTTTCCAATGATGAGCACTTTTAAAGTTCTGCTATGTGGCGCGGTATTA
TCCCGTATTGACGCCGGGCAAGAGCAACTCGGTCGCCGCATACACTATTCTCAGAATGACTTGGTTGAGT
ACTCACCAGTCACAGAAAAGCATCTTACGGATGGCATGACAGTAAGAGAATTATGCAGTGCTGCCATAAC
CATGAGTGATAACACTGCGGCCAACTTACTTCTGACAACGATCGGAGGACCGAAGGAGCTAACCGCTTTT
TTGCACAACATGGGGGATCATGTAACTCGCCTTGATCGTTGGGAACCGGAGCTGAATGAAGCCATACCAA
ACGACGAGCGTGACACCACGATGCCTGTAGCAATGGCAACAACGTTGCGCAAACTATTAACTGGCGAACT
ACTTACTCTAGCTTCCCGGCAACAATTAATAGACTGGATGGAGGCGGATAAAGTTGCAGGACCACTTCTG
CGCTCGGCCCTTCCGGCTGGCTGGTTTATTGCTGATAAATCTGGAGCCGGTGAGCGTGGGTCTCGCGGTA
TCATTGCAGCACTGGGGCCAGATGGTAAGCCCTCCCGTATCGTAGTTATCTACACGACGGGGAGTCAGGC
AACTATGGATGAACGAAATAGACAGATCGCTGAGATAGGTGCCTCACTGATTAAGCATTGGTAACTGTCA
GACCAAGTTTACTCATATATACTTTAGATTGATTTAAAACTTCATTTTTAATTTAAAAGGATCTAGGTGA
AGATCCTTTTTGATAATCTCATGACCAAAATCCCTTAACGTGAGTTTTCGTTCCACTGAGCGTCAGACCC
CGTAGAAAAGATCAAAGGATCTTCTTGAGATCCTTTTTTTCTGCGCGTAATCTGCTGCTTGCAAACAAAA
AAACCACCGCTACCAGCGGTGGTTTGTTTGCCGGATCAAGAGCTACCAACTCTTTTTCCGAAGGTAACTG
GCTTCAGCAGAGCGCAGATACCAAATACTGTTCTTCTAGTGTAGCCGTAGTTAGGCCACCACTTCAAGAA
CTCTGTAGCACCGCCTACATACCTCGCTCTGCTAATCCTGTTACCAGTGGCTGCTGCCAGTGGCGATAAG
TCGTGTCTTACCGGGTTGGACTCAAGACGATAGTTACCGGATAAGGCGCAGCGGTCGGGCTGAACGGGGG
GTTCGTGCACACAGCCCAGCTTGGAGCGAACGACCTACACCGAACTGAGATACCTACAGCGTGAGCTATG
AGAAAGCGCCACGCTTCCCGAAGGGAGAAAGGCGGACAGGTATCCGGTAAGCGGCAGGGTCGGAACAGGA
GAGCGCACGAGGGAGCTTCCAGGGGGAAACGCCTGGTATCTTTATAGTCCTGTCGGGTTTCGCCACCTCT
GACTTGAGCGTCGATTTTTGTGATGCTCGTCAGGGGGGCGGAGCCTATGGAAAAACGCCAGCAACGCGGC
CTTTTTACGGTTCCTGGCCTTTTGCTGGCCTTTTGCTCACATGTTCTTTCCTGCGTTATCCCCTGATTCT
GTGGATAACCGTATTACCGCCTTTGAGTGAGCTGATACCGCTCGCCGCAGCCGAACGACCGAGCGCAGCG
AGTCAGTGAGCGAGGAAGCGGAAGAGCGCCCAATACGCAAACCGCCTCTCCCCGCGCGTTGGCCGATTCA
TTAATGCAGCTGGCACGACAGGTTTCCCGACTGGAAAGCGGGCAGTGAGCGCAACGCAATTAATGTGAGT
TAGCTCACTCATTAGGCACCCCAGGCTTTACACTTTATGCTTCCGGCTCGTATGTTGTGTGGAATTGTGA
GCGGATAACAATTTCACACAGGAAACAGCTATGACCATGATTACGCCAAGGTCGACTTAACCCTAGAAAG
ATAATCATATTGTGACGTACGTTAAAGATAATCATGCGTAAAATTGACGCATGTGTTTTATCGGTCTGTA
TATCGAGGTTTATTTATTAATTTGAATAGATATTAAGTTTTATTATATTTACACTTACATACTAATAATA
AATTCAACAAACAATTTATTTATGTTTATTTATTTATTAAAAAAAAACAAAAACTCAAAATTTCTTCTAT
AAAGTAACAAAACTTTTAGCAGTGAAAAAAATGCTTTATTTGTGAAATTTGTGATGCTATTGCTTTATTT
GTAACCATTATAAGCTGCAATAAACAAGTTAACAACAACAATTGCATTCATTTTATGTTTCAGGTTCAGG
GGGAGGTGTGGGAGGTTTTTTAAAGCAAGTAAAACCTCTACAAATGTGGTATGGCTGATTATGATCCTCT
GGAGATTTAGCCCTCCCACACATAACCAGAGGGCAGCAATTCACGAATCCCAACTGCCGTCGGCTGTCCA
TCACTGTCCTTCACTATGGCTTTGATCCCAGGATGCAGATCGAGAAGCACCTGTCGGCACCGTCCGCAGG
GGCTCAAGATGCCCCTGTTCTCATTTCCGATCGCGACGATACAAGTCAGGTTGCCAGCTGCCGCAGCAGC
AGCAGTGCCCAGCACCACGAGTTCTGCACAAGGTCCCCCAGTAAAATGATATACATTGACACCAGTGAAG
ATGCGGCCGTCGCTAGAGAGAGCTGCGCTGGCGACGCTGTAGTCTTCAGAGATGGGGATGCTGTTGATTG
TAGCCGTTGCTCTTTCAATGAGGGTGGATTCTTCTTGAGACAAAGGCTTGGCCATGGGGCCGGGGTTCTC
CTCCACGTCGCCGGCCTGCTTCAGCAGGCTGAAGTTGGTGGCGCCGCTGCCCCCGGGGAGCATGTCAAGG
TCAAAATCGTCAAGAGCGTCAGCAGGCAGCATATCAAGGTCAAAGTCGTCAAGGGCATCGGCTGGGAGCA
TGTCTAAGTCAAAATCGTCAAGGGCGTCGGTCGGCCCGCCGCTTTCGCACTTTAGCTGTTTCTCCAGGCC
ACATATGATTAGTTCCAGGCCGAAAAGGAAGGCAGGTTCGGCTCCCTGCCGGTCGAACAGCTCAATTGCT
TGTTTCAGAAGTGGGGGCATAGAATCGGTGGTAGGTGTCTCTCTTTCCTCTTTTGCTACTTGATGCTCCT
GTTCCTCCAATACGCAGCCCAGTGTAAAGTGGCCCACGGCGGACAGAGCGTACAGTGCGTTCTCCAGGGA
GAAGCCTTGCTGACA
